>Addgene plasmid #141386 | pLVX-EF1alpha-SARS-CoV-2-M-2xStrep-IRES-Puro | addgene full sequence | sequence record 288075 | Addgene NGS Result
TGGAAGGGCTAATTCACTCCCAAAGAAGACAAGATATCCTTGATCTGTGGATCTACCACACACAAGGCTA
CTTCCCTGATTAGCAGAACTACACACCAGGGCCAGGGGTCAGATATCCACTGACCTTTGGATGGTGCTAC
AAGCTAGTACCAGTTGAGCCAGATAAGGTAGAAGAGGCCAATAAAGGAGAGAACACCAGCTTGTTACACC
CTGTGAGCCTGCATGGGATGGATGACCCGGAGAGAGAAGTGTTAGAGTGGAGGTTTGACAGCCGCCTAGC
ATTTCATCACGTGGCCCGAGAGCTGCATCCGGAGTACTTCAAGAACTGCTGATATCGAGCTTGCTACAAG
GGACTTTCCGCTGGGGACTTTCCAGGGAGGCGTGGCCTGGGCGGGACTGGGGAGTGGCGAGCCCTCAGAT
CCTGCATATAAGCAGCTGCTTTTTGCCTGTACTGGGTCTCTCTGGTTAGACCAGATCTGAGCCTGGGAGC
TCTCTGGCTAACTAGGGAACCCACTGCTTAAGCCTCAATAAAGCTTGCCTTGAGTGCTTCAAGTAGTGTG
TGCCCGTCTGTTGTGTGACTCTGGTAACTAGAGATCCCTCAGACCCTTTTAGTCAGTGTGGAAAATCTCT
AGCAGTGGCGCCCGAACAGGGACTTGAAAGCGAAAGGGAAACCAGAGGAGCTCTCTCGACGCAGGACTCG
GCTTGCTGAAGCGCGCACGGCAAGAGGCGAGGGGCGGCGACTGGTGAGTACGCCAAAAATTTTGACTAGC
GGAGGCTAGAAGGAGAGAGATGGGTGCGAGAGCGTCAGTATTAAGCGGGGGAGAATTAGATCGCGATGGG
AAAAAATTCGGTTAAGGCCAGGGGGAAAGAAAAAATATAAATTAAAACATATAGTATGGGCAAGCAGGGA
GCTAGAACGATTCGCAGTTAATCCTGGCCTGTTAGAAACATCAGAAGGCTGTAGACAAATACTGGGACAG
CTACAACCATCCCTTCAGACAGGATCAGAAGAACTTAGATCATTATATAATACAGTAGCAACCCTCTATT
GTGTGCATCAAAGGATAGAGATAAAAGACACCAAGGAAGCTTTAGACAAGATAGAGGAAGAGCAAAACAA
AAGTAAGACCACCGCACAGCAAGCGGCCGGCCGCTGATCTTCAGACCTGGAGGAGGAGATATGAGGGACA
ATTGGAGAAGTGAATTATATAAATATAAAGTAGTAAAAATTGAACCATTAGGAGTAGCACCCACCAAGGC
AAAGAGAAGAGTGGTGCAGAGAGAAAAAAGAGCAGTGGGAATAGGAGCTTTGTTCCTTGGGTTCTTGGGA
GCAGCAGGAAGCACTATGGGCGCAGCGTCAATGACGCTGACGGTACAGGCCAGACAATTATTGTCTGGTA
TAGTGCAGCAGCAGAACAATTTGCTGAGGGCTATTGAGGCGCAACAGCATCTGTTGCAACTCACAGTCTG
GGGCATCAAGCAGCTCCAGGCAAGAATCCTGGCTGTGGAAAGATACCTAAAGGATCAACAGCTCCTGGGG
ATTTGGGGTTGCTCTGGAAAACTCATTTGCACCACTGCTGTGCCTTGGAATGCTAGTTGGAGTAATAAAT
CTCTGGAACAGATTTGGAATCACACGACCTGGATGGAGTGGGACAGAGAAATTAACAATTACACAAGCTT
AATACACTCCTTAATTGAAGAATCGCAAAACCAGCAAGAAAAGAATGAACAAGAATTATTGGAATTAGAT
AAATGGGCAAGTTTGTGGAATTGGTTTAACATAACAAATTGGCTGTGGTATATAAAATTATTCATAATGA
TAGTAGGAGGCTTGGTAGGTTTAAGAATAGTTTTTGCTGTACTTTCTATAGTGAATAGAGTTAGGCAGGG
ATATTCACCATTATCGTTTCAGACCCACCTCCCAACCCCGAGGGGACCCGACAGGCCCGAAGGAATAGAA
GAAGAAGGTGGAGAGAGAGACAGAGACAGATCCATTCGATTAGTGAACGGATCTCGACGGTATCGCCTTT
AAAAGAAAAGGGGGGATTGGGGGGTACAGTGCAGGGGAAAGAATAGTAGACATAATAGCAACAGACATAC
AAACTAAAGAATTACAAAAACAAATTACAAAAATTCAAAATTTTCGGGTTTATTACAGGGACAGCAGAGA
TCCAGTTTATCGATGAGTAATTCATACAAAAGGACTCGCCCCTGCCTTGGGGAATCCCAGGGACCGTCGT
TAAACTCCCACTAACGTAGAACCCAGAGATCGCTGCGTTCCCGCCCCCTCACCCGCCCGCTCTCGTCATC
ACTGAGGTGGAGAAGAGCATGCGTGAGGCTCCGGTGCCCGTCAGTGGGCAGAGCGCACATCGCCCACAGT
CCCCGAGAAGTTGGGGGGAGGGGTCGGCAATTGAACCGGTGCCTAGAGAAGGTGGCGCGGGGTAAACTGG
GAAAGTGATGTCGTGTACTGGCTCCGCCTTTTTCCCGAGGGTGGGGGAGAACCGTATATAAGTGCAGTAG
TCGCCGTGAACGTTCTTTTTCGCAACGGGTTTGCCGCCAGAACACAGGTAAGTGCCGTGTGTGGTTCCCG
CGGGCCTGGCCTCTTTACGGGTTATGGCCCTTGCGTGCCTTGAATTACTTCCACGCCCCTGGCTGCAGTA
CGTGATTCTTGATCCCGAGCTTCGGGTTGGAAGTGGGTGGGAGAGTTCGAGGCCTTGCGCTTAAGGAGCC
CCTTCGCCTCGTGCTTGAGTTGAGGCCTGGCTTGGGCGCTGGGGCCGCCGCGTGCGAATCTGGTGGCACC
TTCGCGCCTGTCTCGCTGCTTTCGATAAGTCTCTAGCCATTTAAAATTTTTGATGACCTGCTGCGACGCT
TTTTTTCTGGCAAGATAGTCTTGTAAATGCGGGCCAAGATCTGCACACTGGTATTTCGGTTTTTGGGGCC
GCGGGCGGCGACGGGGCCCGTGCGTCCCAGCGCACATGTTCGGCGAGGCGGGGCCTGCGAGCGCGGCCAC
CGAGAATCGGACGGGGGTAGTCTCAAGCTGGCCGGCCTGCTCTGGTGCCTGGCCTCGCGCCGCCGTGTAT
CGCCCCGCCCTGGGCGGCAAGGCTGGCCCGGTCGGCACCAGTTGCGTGAGCGGAAAGATGGCCGCTTCCC
GGCCCTGCTGCAGGGAGCTCAAAATGGAGGACGCGGCGCTCGGGAGAGCGGGCGGGTGAGTCACCCACAC
AAAGGAAAAGGGCCTTTCCGTCCTCAGCCGTCGCTTCATGTGACTCCACGGAGTACCGGGCGCCGTCCAG
GCACCTCGATTAGTTCTCGAGCTTTTGGAGTACGTCGTCTTTAGGTTGGGGGGAGGGGTTTTATGCGATG
GAGTTTCCCCACACTGAGTGGGTGGAGACTGAAGTTAGGCCAGCTTGGCACTTGATGTAATTCTCCTTGG
AATTTGCCCTTTTTGAGTTTGGATCTTGGTTCATTCTCAAGCCTCAGACAGTGGTTCAAAGTTTTTTTCT
TCCATTTCAGGTGTCGTGAGGATCTATTTCCGGTGAATTCGCCGCCACCATGGCCGACTCAAATGGGACC
ATTACTGTAGAGGAGCTGAAAAAACTGTTGGAGCAATGGAACCTTGTGATTGGATTTCTCTTCTTGACAT
GGATTTGTCTCCTGCAATTCGCATACGCGAATCGCAACCGATTCCTCTATATTATAAAACTTATATTCCT
TTGGCTCCTGTGGCCTGTGACCCTTGCCTGCTTCGTACTCGCGGCGGTGTATCGAATAAACTGGATAACT
GGCGGCATAGCAATAGCTATGGCATGCCTGGTAGGTTTGATGTGGCTCTCCTATTTTATAGCGTCATTCA
GACTTTTTGCACGCACGCGAAGCATGTGGTCATTTAACCCTGAAACAAATATCTTGCTTAATGTCCCCCT
GCATGGCACAATTTTGACCCGACCGCTCCTTGAATCAGAATTGGTGATTGGAGCCGTGATCCTGAGGGGC
CACTTGAGGATCGCAGGACATCATCTTGGTCGCTGTGATATTAAGGATTTGCCAAAAGAAATAACTGTAG
CTACCAGTCGAACTTTGAGCTATTACAAGCTTGGAGCGTCCCAAAGGGTCGCTGGCGATAGTGGATTTGC
AGCCTATTCACGCTACAGGATAGGGAACTATAAACTGAATACAGACCACTCATCATCTTCTGATAACATT
GCTTTGCTCGTCCAGCTCGAAGGCGGCGGGGGATGGAGCCATCCACAATTCGAGAAAGGCGGTGGTTCAG
GAGGAGGTAGCGGGGGTGGATCATGGTCACATCCGCAGTTTGAAAAGTAAGGATCCCGCCCCTCTCCCTC
CCCCCCCCCTAACGTTACTGGCCGAAGCCGCTTGGAATAAGGCCGGTGTGCGTTTGTCTATATGTTATTT
TCCACCATATTGCCGTCTTTTGGCAATGTGAGGGCCCGGAAACCTGGCCCTGTCTTCTTGACGAGCATTC
CTAGGGGTCTTTCCCCTCTCGCCAAAGGAATGCAAGGTCTGTTGAATGTCGTGAAGGAAGCAGTTCCTCT
GGAAGCTTCTTGAAGACAAACAACGTCTGTAGCGACCCTTTGCAGGCAGCGGAACCCCCCACCTGGCGAC
AGGTGCCTCTGCGGCCAAAAGCCACGTGTATAAGATACACCTGCAAAGGCGGCACAACCCCAGTGCCACG
TTGTGAGTTGGATAGTTGTGGAAAGAGTCAAATGGCTCTCCTCAAGCGTATTCAACAAGGGGCTGAAGGA
TGCCCAGAAGGTACCCCATTGTATGGGATCTGATCTGGGGCCTCGGTGCACATGCTTTACATGTGTTTAG
TCGAGGTTAAAAAAACGTCTAGGCCCCCCGAACCACGGGGACGTGGTTTTCCTTTGAAAAACACGATGAT
AAGCTTGCCACAACCCACAAGGAGACGACCTTCCATGACCGAGTACAAGCCCACGGTGCGCCTCGCCACC
CGCGACGACGTCCCCCGGGCCGTACGCACCCTCGCCGCCGCGTTCGCCGACTACCCCGCCACGCGCCACA
CCGTCGACCCGGACCGCCACATCGAGCGGGTCACCGAGCTGCAAGAACTCTTCCTCACGCGCGTCGGGCT
CGACATCGGCAAGGTGTGGGTCGCGGACGACGGCGCCGCGGTGGCGGTCTGGACCACGCCGGAGAGCGTC
GAAGCGGGGGCGGTGTTCGCCGAGATCGGCCCGCGCATGGCCGAGTTGAGCGGTTCCCGGCTGGCCGCGC
AGCAACAGATGGAAGGCCTCCTGGCGCCGCACCGGCCCAAGGAGCCCGCGTGGTTCCTGGCCACCGTCGG
CGTCTCGCCCGACCACCAGGGCAAGGGTCTGGGCAGCGCCGTCGTGCTCCCCGGAGTGGAGGCGGCCGAG
CGCGCCGGGGTGCCCGCCTTCCTGGAGACCTCCGCGCCCCGCAACCTCCCCTTCTACGAGCGGCTCGGCT
TCACCGTCACCGCCGACGTCGAGGTGCCCGAAGGACCGCGCACCTGGTGCATGACCCGCAAGCCCGGTGC
CTAGACGCGTCTGGAACAATCAACCTCTGGATTACAAAATTTGTGAAAGATTGACTGGTATTCTTAACTA
TGTTGCTCCTTTTACGCTATGTGGATACGCTGCTTTAATGCCTTTGTATCATGCTATTGCTTCCCGTATG
GCTTTCATTTTCTCCTCCTTGTATAAATCCTGGTTGCTGTCTCTTTATGAGGAGTTGTGGCCCGTTGTCA
GGCAACGTGGCGTGGTGTGCACTGTGTTTGCTGACGCAACCCCCACTGGTTGGGGCATTGCCACCACCTG
TCAGCTCCTTTCCGGGACTTTCGCTTTCCCCCTCCCTATTGCCACGGCGGAACTCATCGCCGCCTGCCTT
GCCCGCTGCTGGACAGGGGCTCGGCTGTTGGGCACTGACAATTCCGTGGTGTTGTCGGGGAAGCTGACGT
CCTTTCCATGGCTGCTCGCCTGTGTTGCCACCTGGATTCTGCGCGGGACGTCCTTCTGCTACGTCCCTTC
GGCCCTCAATCCAGCGGACCTTCCTTCCCGCGGCCTGCTGCCGGCTCTGCGGCCTCTTCCGCGTCTTCGC
CTTCGCCCTCAGACGAGTCGGATCTCCCTTTGGGCCGCCTCCCCGCCTGGAATTAATTCTGCAGTCGAGA
CCTAGAAAAACATGGAGCAATCACAAGTAGCAATACAGCAGCTACCAATGCTGATTGTGCCTGGCTAGAA
GCACAAGAGGAGGAGGAGGTGGGTTTTCCAGTCACACCTCAGGTACCTTTAAGACCAATGACTTACAAGG
CAGCTGTAGATCTTAGCCACTTTTTAAAAGAAAAGAGGGGACTGGAAGGGCTAATTCACTCCCAACGAAG
ACAAGATATCCTTGATCTGTGGATCTACCACACACAAGGCTACTTCCCTGATTAGCAGAACTACACACCA
GGGCCAGGGGTCAGATATCCACTGACCTTTGGATGGTGCTACAAGCTAGTACCAGTTGAGCCAGATAAGG
TAGAAGAGGCCAATAAAGGAGAGAACACCAGCTTGTTACACCCTGTGAGCCTGCATGGGATGGATGACCC
GGAGAGAGAAGTGTTAGAGTGGAGGTTTGACAGCCGCCTAGCATTTCATCACGTGGCCCGAGAGCTGCAT
CCGGAGTACTTCAAGAACTGCTGATATCGAGCTTGCTACAAGGGACTTTCCGCTGGGGACTTTCCAGGGA
GGCGTGGCCTGGGCGGGACTGGGGAGTGGCGAGCCCTCAGATCCTGCATATAAGCAGCTGCTTTTTGCCT
GTACTGGGTCTCTCTGGTTAGACCAGATCTGAGCCTGGGAGCTCTCTGGCTAACTAGGGAACCCACTGCT
TAAGCCTCAATAAAGCTTGCCTTGAGTGCTTCAAGTAGTGTGTGCCCGTCTGTTGTGTGACTCTGGTAAC
TAGAGATCCCTCAGACCCTTTTAGTCAGTGTGGAAAATCTCTAGCAGTAGTAGTTCATGTCATCTTATTA
TTCAGTATTTATAACTTGCAAAGAAATGAATATCAGAGAGTGAGAGGCCTTGACATTGCTAGCGTTTACC
GTCGACCTCTAGCTAGAGCTTGGCGTAATCATGGTCATAGCTGTTTCCTGTGTGAAATTGTTATCCGCTC
ACAATTCCACACAACATACGAGCCGGAAGCATAAAGTGTAAAGCCTGGGGTGCCTAATGAGTGAGCTAAC
TCACATTAATTGCGTTGCGCTCACTGCCCGCTTTCCAGTCGGGAAACCTGTCGTGCCAGCTGCATTAATG
AATCGGCCAACGCGCGGGGAGAGGCGGTTTGCGTATTGGGCGCTCTTCCGCTTCCTCGCTCACTGACTCG
CTGCGCTCGGTCGTTCGGCTGCGGCGAGCGGTATCAGCTCACTCAAAGGCGGTAATACGGTTATCCACAG
AATCAGGGGATAACGCAGGAAAGAACATGTGAGCAAAAGGCCAGCAAAAGGCCAGGAACCGTAAAAAGGC
CGCGTTGCTGGCGTTTTTCCATAGGCTCCGCCCCCCTGACGAGCATCACAAAAATCGACGCTCAAGTCAG
AGGTGGCGAAACCCGACAGGACTATAAAGATACCAGGCGTTTCCCCCTGGAAGCTCCCTCGTGCGCTCTC
CTGTTCCGACCCTGCCGCTTACCGGATACCTGTCCGCCTTTCTCCCTTCGGGAAGCGTGGCGCTTTCTCA
TAGCTCACGCTGTAGGTATCTCAGTTCGGTGTAGGTCGTTCGCTCCAAGCTGGGCTGTGTGCACGAACCC
CCCGTTCAGCCCGACCGCTGCGCCTTATCCGGTAACTATCGTCTTGAGTCCAACCCGGTAAGACACGACT
TATCGCCACTGGCAGCAGCCACTGGTAACAGGATTAGCAGAGCGAGGTATGTAGGCGGTGCTACAGAGTT
CTTGAAGTGGTGGCCTAACTACGGCTACACTAGAAGAACAGTATTTGGTATCTGCGCTCTGCTGAAGCCA
GTTACCTTCGGAAAAAGAGTTGGTAGCTCTTGATCCGGCAAACAAACCACCGCTGGTAGCGGTGGTTTTT
TTGTTTGCAAGCAGCAGATTACGCGCAGAAAAAAAGGATCTCAAGAAGATCCTTTGATCTTTTCTACGGG
GTCTGACGCTCAGTGGAACGAAAACTCACGTTAAGGGATTTTGGTCATGAGATTATCAAAAAGGATCTTC
ACCTAGATCCTTTTAAATTAAAAATGAAGTTTTAAATCAATCTAAAGTATATATGAGTAAACTTGGTCTG
ACAGTTACCAATGCTTAATCAGTGAGGCACCTATCTCAGCGATCTGTCTATTTCGTTCATCCATAGTTGC
CTGACTCCCCGTCGTGTAGATAACTACGATACGGGAGGGCTTACCATCTGGCCCCAGTGCTGCAATGATA
CCGCGAGACCCACGCTCACCGGCTCCAGATTTATCAGCAATAAACCAGCCAGCCGGAAGGGCCGAGCGCA
GAAGTGGTCCTGCAACTTTATCCGCCTCCATCCAGTCTATTAATTGTTGCCGGGAAGCTAGAGTAAGTAG
TTCGCCAGTTAATAGTTTGCGCAACGTTGTTGCCATTGCTACAGGCATCGTGGTGTCACGCTCGTCGTTT
GGTATGGCTTCATTCAGCTCCGGTTCCCAACGATCAAGGCGAGTTACATGATCCCCCATGTTGTGCAAAA
AAGCGGTTAGCTCCTTCGGTCCTCCGATCGTTGTCAGAAGTAAGTTGGCCGCAGTGTTATCACTCATGGT
TATGGCAGCACTGCATAATTCTCTTACTGTCATGCCATCCGTAAGATGCTTTTCTGTGACTGGTGAGTAC
TCAACCAAGTCATTCTGAGAATAGTGTATGCGGCGACCGAGTTGCTCTTGCCCGGCGTCAATACGGGATA
ATACCGCGCCACATAGCAGAACTTTAAAAGTGCTCATCATTGGAAAACGTTCTTCGGGGCGAAAACTCTC
AAGGATCTTACCGCTGTTGAGATCCAGTTCGATGTAACCCACTCGTGCACCCAACTGATCTTCAGCATCT
TTTACTTTCACCAGCGTTTCTGGGTGAGCAAAAACAGGAAGGCAAAATGCCGCAAAAAAGGGAATAAGGG
CGACACGGAAATGTTGAATACTCATACTCTTCCTTTTTCAATATTATTGAAGCATTTATCAGGGTTATTG
TCTCATGAGCGGATACATATTTGAATGTATTTAGAAAAATAAACAAATAGGGGTTCCGCGCACATTTCCC
CGAAAAGTGCCACCTGACGTCGACGGATCGGGAGATCAACTTGTTTATTGCAGCTTATAATGGTTACAAA
TAAAGCAATAGCATCACAAATTTCACAAATAAAGCATTTTTTTCACTGCATTCTAGTTGTGGTTTGTCCA
AACTCATCAATGTATCTTATCATGTCTGGATCAACTGGATAACTCAAGCTAACCAAAATCATCCCAAACT
TCCCACCCCATACCCTATTACCACTGCCAATTACCTGTGGTTTCATTTACTCTAAACCTGTGATTCCTCT
GAATTATTTTCATTTTAAAGAAATTGTATTTGTTAAATATGTACTACAAACTTAGTAGT
Features (pLannotate 1.2.2; 24 found; start..end, strand, type, name):
    377..634     +  LTR            5' LTR (truncated): truncated 5' long terminal repeat (LTR) from HIV-1
    681..806     +  misc_feature   HIV-1 Ψ: packaging signal of human immunodeficiency virus type 1
    790..1128    +  CDS            HIV-1 gag (fragment): gag protein from human immunodeficiency virus 1; gag
   1303..1536    +  misc_feature   RRE: The Rev response element (RRE) of HIV-1 allows for Rev-dependent mRNA export from the nucleus to the cytoplasm.
   1913..2013    +  CDS            Rev (fragment): human immunodeficiency virus 1 (HIV-1) Rev protein; rev; enhances nuclear export of unspliced and incompletely spliced viral mRNAs
   2028..2143    +  misc_feature   cPPT/CTS: central polypurine tract and central termination sequence of HIV-1 (lacking the first T)
   2356..2567    +  promoter       EF-1α core promoter: core promoter for human elongation factor EF-1α
   2568..2681    +  intron         EF-1α intron A (fragment): intron upstream of the start codon of human EF-1α
   3307..3510    +  intron         EF-1α intron A: truncated intron upstream of the start codon of human EF-1α
   3550..4215    +  CDS            VME1_SARS2: Experimental evidence at protein level: Swiss-Prot protein existence level 1. Component of the viral envelope that plays a central role in virus morphogenesis and assembly via its interactions with other viral proteins (By similarity). Regulates the localization of S protein at cis-Golgi, the place of virus budding (PubMed:33229438). May act by binding cytoplasmic c-terminus of S (PubMed:33229438). From Severe acute respiratory syndrome coronavirus 2 (2019-nCoV) (SARS-CoV-2).
   4440..4902    +  misc_feature   IRES: internal ribosome entry site (IRES) of the encephalomyocarditis virus (EMCV)
   4935..5532    +  CDS            PuroR (fragment): puromycin N-acetyltransferase; pac from Streptomyces alboniger; confers resistance to puromycin
   5548..6136    +  misc_feature   WPRE: woodchuck hepatitis virus posttranscriptional regulatory element
   6153..6671    +  CDS            nef (fragment): NEF_HV1BR - Experimental evidence at protein level: Swiss-Prot protein existence level 1. Extracellular Nef protein targets CD4(+) T-lymphocytes for apoptosis by interacting with CXCR4 surface receptors (PubMed:14990729). From Human immunodeficiency virus type 1 group M subtype B (isolate BRU/LAI) (HIV-1).
   6719..6976    +  LTR            5' LTR (truncated): truncated 5' long terminal repeat (LTR) from HIV-1
   7128..7144    -  protein_bind   lac operator: The lac repressor binds to the lac operator to inhibit transcription in E. coli. This inhibition can be relieved by adding lactose or isopropyl-β-D-thiogalactopyranoside (IPTG). lac repressor encoded by lacI
   7152..7182    -  promoter       lac promoter: promoter for the E. coli lac operon
   7197..7218    -  protein_bind   CAP binding site: CAP binding activates transcription in the presence of cAMP. E. coli catabolite activator protein
   7231..7323    -  CDS            lacI (fragment): lac repressor; lacI; The lac repressor binds to the lac operator to inhibit transcription in E. coli. This inhibition can be relieved by adding lactose or isopropyl-β-D-thiogalactopyranoside (IPTG).
   7506..8094    -  rep_origin     ori: high-copy-number ColE1/pMB1/pBR322/pUC origin of replication
   8265..9125    -  CDS            AmpR: β-lactamase; bla; confers resistance to ampicillin, carbenicillin, and related antibiotics
   9126..9230    -  promoter       AmpR promoter: bla
   9278..9412    +  polyA_signal   SV40 poly(A) signal: SV40 polyadenylation signal
   9579..329     +  CDS            nef (fragment) (across the origin): NEF_HV1BR - Experimental evidence at protein level: Swiss-Prot protein existence level 1. Extracellular Nef protein targets CD4(+) T-lymphocytes for apoptosis by interacting with CXCR4 surface receptors (PubMed:14990729). From Human immunodeficiency virus type 1 group M subtype B (isolate BRU/LAI) (HIV-1).
