[The description below was written by a language model from this plasmid's Addgene catalogue record and pLannotate feature annotations shown in this document.]
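Description:
pLVX-EF1alpha-SARS-CoV-2-M-2xStrep-IRES-Puro is an HIV-1-based lentiviral expression plasmid built on the Takara pLVX-EF1alpha-IRES-Puro backbone, intended both for direct transient expression in mammalian cells and for producing lentivirus. In bacteria it is maintained through a high-copy ColE1/pUC-type origin and an ampicillin resistance gene (β-lactamase with its own promoter). A residual lac promoter/operator region and an SV40 polyadenylation signal also sit in the plasmid backbone outside the viral cassette. The full sequence record is 9,579 nt.

The transfer cassette is flanked by HIV-1 long terminal repeats. Both are annotated as truncated LTRs with adjacent nef-derived fragments, which probably reflect U3-region sequence. It also carries the Ψ packaging signal with a partial gag fragment, the Rev response element for Rev-dependent nuclear export of the genomic RNA, and the cPPT/CTS element, which aids transduction. Expression is driven by the human EF-1α promoter together with its intron A sequences. The insert is a human codon-optimized open reading frame for the SARS-CoV-2 membrane (M) protein, a viral envelope component central to virion assembly. It is fused at its C terminus to a 2xStrep tag according to the catalogue entry, although the tag was not separately annotated in the feature table.

Downstream, an EMCV IRES allows translation of puromycin N-acetyltransferase from the same transcript, so puromycin selection enriches for cells expressing M. A WPRE enhances transcript stability and expression. The Strep tag suits affinity purification of M and its cellular binding partners, in line with the associated virus–host protein interaction mapping study.
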