Addgene plasmid #141386: pLVX-EF1alpha-SARS-CoV-2-M-2xStrep-IRES-Puro
Purpose: Lentiviral expression of SARS-CoV-2 membrane (M) protein; transient expression and generate lentivirus
Depositing lab: Nevan Krogan. Depositing organization: University of California, San Francisco (UCSF). Publication: A SARS-CoV-2 protein interaction map reveals targets for drug repurposing. Gordon DE, Jang GM, Bouhaddou M, Xu J, Obernier K, White KM, O'Meara MJ, Rezelj VV, Guo JZ, Swaney DL, Tummino TA, Huttenhain R, Kaake RM, Richards AL, Tutuncuoglu B, Foussard H, Batra J, Haas K, Modak M, Kim M, Haas P, Polacco BJ, Braberg H, Fabius JM, Eckhardt M, Soucheray M, Bennett MJ, Cakir M, McGregor MJ, Li Q, Meyer B, Roesch F, Vallet T, Mac Kain A, Miorin L, Moreno E, Naing ZZC, Zhou Y, Peng S, Shi Y, Zhang Z, Shen W, Kirby IT, Melnyk JE, Chorba JS, Lou K, Dai SA, Barrio-Hernandez I, Memon D, Hernandez-Armenta C, Lyu J, Mathy CJP, Perica T, Pilla KB, Ganesan SJ, Saltzberg DJ, Rakesh R, Liu X, Rosenthal SB, Calviello L, Venkataramanan S, Liboy-Lugo J, Lin Y, Huang XP, Liu Y, Wankowicz SA, Bohn M, Safari M, Ugur FS, Koh C, Savar NS, Tran QD, Shengjuler D, Fletcher SJ, O'Neal MC, Cai Y, Chang JCJ, Broadhurst DJ, Klippsten S, Sharp PP, Wenzell NA, Kuzuoglu-Ozturk D, Wang HY, Trenker R, Young JM, Cavero DA, Hiatt J, Roth TL, Rathore U, Subramanian A, Noack J, Hubert M, Stroud RM, Frankel AD, Rosenberg OS, Verba KA, Agard DA, Ott M, Emerman M, Jura N, von Zastrow M, Verdin E, Ashworth A, Schwartz O, d'Enfert C, Mukherjee S, Jacobson M, Malik HS, Fujimori DG, Ideker T, Craik CS, Floor SN, Fraser JS, Gross JD, Sali A, Roth BL, Ruggero D, Taunton J, Kortemme T, Beltrao P, Vignuzzi M, Garcia-Sastre A, Shokat KM, Shoichet BK, Krogan NJ. Nature. 2020 Jul;583(7816):459-468. doi: 10.1038/s41586-020-2286-9. Epub 2020 Apr 30. PubMed 32353859.
Backbone
  Vector backbone: pLVX-EF1alpha-IRES-Puro
  Backbone manufacturer: Takara Bio
  Backbone size w/o insert (bp): 8825
  Vector type: Mammalian Expression, Lentiviral
  Selectable markers: Puromycin
Growth in bacteria
  Bacterial resistance: Ampicillin, 100 μg/mL
  Growth temperature: 30°C
  Growth strain: NEB Stable
  Copy number: Unknown
Gene/Insert
  Gene/Insert name: SARS-CoV-2-M
  Species: SARS-CoV-2
  Mutation: human codon optimized
  Entrez Gene: M (a.k.a. GU280_gp05)
  Promoter: EF1alpha
  Tag / fusion protein: 2xStrep (C terminal on insert)
  Cloning method: Unknown
Terms and licenses: Academic/Nonprofit Terms; Industry Terms
Depositor comments: Please visit https://www.biorxiv.org/content/10.1101/2020.03.22.002386v3 for bioRxiv preprint.
How to cite: pLVX-EF1alpha-SARS-CoV-2-M-2xStrep-IRES-Puro was a gift from Nevan Krogan (Addgene plasmid # 141386 ; http://n2t.net/addgene:141386 ; RRID:Addgene_141386)
