>Addgene plasmid #141386 | pLVX-EF1alpha-SARS-CoV-2-M-2xStrep-IRES-Puro | addgene partial sequence | sequence record 287293 | EF1a-F 5'-TCAAGCCTCAGACAGTGGTTC-3'
ATTTCCGGTGAATTCGCCGCCACCATGGCCGACTCAAATGGGACCATTACTGTAGAGGAGCTGAAAAAAC
TGTTGGAGCAATGGAACCTTGTGATTGGATTTCTCTTCTTGACATGGATTTGTCTCCTGCAATTCGCATA
CGCGAATCGCAACCGATTCCTCTATATTATAAAACTTATATTCCTTTGGCTCCTGTGGCCTGTGACCCTT
GCCTGCTTCGTACTCGCGGCGGTGTATCGAATAAACTGGATAACTGGCGGCATAGCAATAGCTATGGCAT
GCCTGGTAGGTTTGATGTGGCTCTCCTATTTTATAGCGTCATTCAGACTTTTTGCACGCACGCGAAGCAT
GTGGTCATTTAACCCTGAAACAAATATCTTGCTTAATGTCCCCCTGCATGGCACAATTTTGACCCGACCG
CTCCTTGAATCAGAATTGGTGATTGGAGCCGTGATCCTGAGGGGCCACTTGAGGATCGCAGGACATCATC
TTGGTCGCTGTGATATTAAGGATTTGCCAAAAGAAATAACTGTAGCTACCAGTCGAACTTTGAGCTATTA
CAAGCTTGGAGCGTCCCAAAGGGTCGCTGGCGATAGTGGATTTGCAGCCTATTCACGCTACAGGATAGGG
AACTATAAACTGAATACAGACCACTCATCATCTTCTGATAACATTGCTTTGCTCGTCCAGCTCGAAGGCG
GCGGGGGATGGAGCCATCCACAATTCGAGAAAGGCGGTGGTTCAGGAGGAGGTAGCGGGGGTGGATCATG
GTCACATCCGCAGTTTGAAAAGTAAGGATCCCGCCCCTCTCCCTCCCCCCCCC
