>Addgene plasmid #141386 | pLVX-EF1alpha-SARS-CoV-2-M-2xStrep-IRES-Puro | addgene partial sequence | sequence record 287294 | pCDH-rev 5'-GCATTCCTTTGGCGAGAG-3'
GGCCAGGTTTCCGGGCCCTCACATTGCCAAAAGACGGCAATATGGTGGAAAATAACATATAGACAAACGC
ACACCGGCCTTATTCCAAGCGGCTTCGGCCAGTAACGTTAGGGGGGGGGGAGGGAGAGGGGCGGGATCCT
TACTTTTCAAACTGCGGATGTGACCATGATCCACCCCCGCTACCTCCTCCTGAACCACCGCCTTTCTCGA
ATTGTGGATGGCTCCATCCCCCGCCGCCT
